>Addgene plasmid #148893 | pnEA-NvM-HsHelz_1643-1792-GB1His6_AH | depositor full sequence | sequence record 291341 | Full Sequence
TTCTTGAAGACGAAAGGGCCTCGTGATACGCCTATTTTTATAGGTTAATGTCATGATAATAATGGTTTCT
TAGACGTCAGGTGGCACTTTTCGGGGAAATGTGCGCGGAACCCCTATTTGTTTATTTTTCTAAATACATT
CAAATATGTATCCGCTCATGAGACAATAACCCTGATAAATGCTTCAATAATATTGAAAAAGGAAGAGTAT
GAGTATTCAACATTTCCGTGTCGCCCTTATTCCCTTTTTTGCGGCATTTTGCCTTCCTGTTTTTGCTCAC
CCAGAAACGCTGGTGAAAGTAAAAGATGCTGAAGATCAGTTGGGTGCACGAGTGGGTTACATCGAACTGG
ATCTCAACAGCGGTAAGATCCTTGAGAGTTTTCGCCCCGAAGAACGTTTTCCAATGATGAGCACTTTTAA
AGTTCTGCTATGTGGCGCGGTATTATCCCGTGTTGACGCCGGGCAAGAGCAACTCGGTCGCCGCATACAC
TATTCTCAGAATGACTTGGTTGAGTACTCACCAGTCACAGAAAAGCATCTTACGGATGGCATGACAGTAA
GAGAATTATGCAGTGCTGCCATAACCATGAGTGATAACACTGCGGCCAACTTACTTCTGACAACGATCGG
AGGACCGAAGGAGCTAACCGCTTTTTTGCACAACATGGGGGATCATGTAACTCGCCTTGATCGTTGGGAA
CCGGAGCTGAATGAAGCCATACCAAACGACGAGCGTGACACCACGATGCCTGCAGCAATGGCAACAACGT
TGCGCAAACTATTAACTGGCGAACTACTTACTCTAGCTTCCCGGCAACAATTAATAGACTGGATGGAGGC
GGATAAAGTTGCAGGACCACTTCTGCGCTCGGCCCTTCCGGCTGGCTGGTTTATTGCTGATAAATCTGGA
GCCGGTGAGCGTGGGTCTCGCGGTATCATTGCAGCACTGGGGCCAGATGGTAAGCCCTCCCGTATCGTAG
TTATCTACACGACGGGGAGTCAGGCAACTATGGATGAACGAAATAGACAGATCGCTGAGATAGGTGCCTC
ACTGATTAAGCATTGGTAACTGTCAGACCAAGTTTACTCATATATACTTTAGATTGATTTAAAACTTCAT
TTTTAATTTAAAAGGATCTAGGTGAAGATCCTTTTTGATAATCTCATGACCAAAATCCCTTAACGTGAGT
TTTCGTTCCACTGAGCGTCAGACCCCGTAGAAAAGATCAAAGGATCTTCTTGAGATCCTTTTTTTCTGCG
CGTAATCTGCTGCTTGCAAACAAAAAAACCACCGCTACCAGCGGTGGTTTGTTTGCCGGATCAAGAGCTA
CCAACTCTTTTTCCGAAGGTAACTGGCTTCAGCAGAGCGCAGATACCAAATACTGTCCTTCTAGTGTAGC
CGTAGTTAGGCCACCACTTCAAGAACTCTGTAGCACCGCCTACATACCTCGCTCTGCTAATCCTGTTACC
AGTGGCTGCTGCCAGTGGCGATAAGTCGTGTCTTACCGGGTTGGACTCAAGACGATAGTTACCGGATAAG
GCGCAGCGGTCGGGCTGAACGGGGGGTTCGTGCACACAGCCCAGCTTGGAGCGAACGACCTACACCGAAC
TGAGATACCTACAGCGTGAGCTATGAGAAAGCGCCACGCTTCCCGAAGGGAGAAAGGCGGACAGGTATCC
GGTAAGCGGCAGGGTCGGAACAGGAGAGCGCACGAGGGAGCTTCCAGGGGGAAACGCCTGGTATCTTTAT
AGTCCTGTCGGGTTTCGCCACCTCTGACTTGAGCGTCGATTTTTGTGATGCTCGTCAGGGGGGCGGAGCC
TATGGAAAAACGCCAGCAACGCGGCCTTTTTACGGTTCCTGGCCTTTTGCTGGCCTTTTGCTCACATGTT
CTTTCCTGCGTTATCCCCTGATTCTGTGGATAACCGTATTACCGCCTTTGAGTGAGCTGATACCGCTCGC
CGCAGCCGAACGACCGAGCGCAGCGAGTCAGTGAGCGAGGAAGCGGAAGAGCGCCTGATGCGGTATTTTC
TCCTTACGCATCTGTGCGGTATTTCACACCGCATATATGGTGCACTCTCAGTACAATCTGCTCTGATGCC
GCATAGTTAAGCCAGTATACACTCCGCTATCGCTACGTGACTGGGTCATGGCTGCGCCCCGACACCCGCC
AACACCCGCTGACGCGCCCTGACGGGCTTGTCTGCTCCCGGCATCCGCTTACAGACAAGCTGTGACCGTC
TCCGGGAGCTGCATGTGTCAGAGGTTTTCACCGTCATCACCGAAACGCGCGAGGCAGCTGCGGTAAAGCT
CATCAGCGTGGTCGTGAAGCGATTCACAGATGTCTGCCTGTTCATCCGCGTCCAGCTCGTTGAGTTTCTC
CAGAAGCGTTAATGTCTGGCTTCTGATAAAGCGGGCCATGTTAAGGGCGGTTTTTTCCTGTTTGGTCACT
GATGCCTCCGTGTAAGGGGGATTTCTGTTCATGGGGGTAATGATACCGATGAAACGAGAGAGGATGCTCA
CGATACGGGTTACTGATGATGAACATGCCCGGTTACTGGAACGTTGTGAGGGTAAACAACTGGCGGTATG
GATGCGGCGGGACCAGAGAAAAATCACTCAGGGTCAATGCCAGCGCTTCGTTAATACAGATGTAGGTGTT
CCACAGGGTAGCCAGCAGCATCCTGCGATGCAGATCCGGAACATAATGGTGCAGGGCGCTGACTTCCGCG
TTTCCAGACTTTACGAAACACGGAAACCGAAGACCATTCATGTTGTTGCTCAGGTCGCAGACGTTTTGCA
GCAGCAGTCGCTTCACGTTCGCTCGCGTATCGGTGATTCATTCTGCTAACCAGTAAGGCAACCCCGCCAG
CCTAGCCGGGTCCTCAACGACAGGAGCACGATCATGCGCACCCGTGGCCAGGACCCAACGCTGCCCGAGA
TGCGCCGCGTGCGGCTGCTGGAGATGGCGGACGCGATGGATATGTTCTGCCAAGGGTTGGTTTGCGCATT
CACAGTTCTCCGCAAGAATTGATTGGCTCCAATTCTTGGAGTGGTGAATCCGTTAGCGAGGTGCCGCCGG
CTTCCATTCAGGTCGAGGTGGCCCGGCTCCATGCACCGCGACGCAACGCGGGGAGGCAGACAAGGTATAG
GGCGGCGCCTACAATCCATGCCAACCCGTTCCATGTGCTCGCCGAGGCGGCATAAATCGCCGTGACGATC
AGCGGTCCAGTGATCGAAGTTAGGCTGGTAAGAGCCGCGAGCGATCCTTGAAGCTGTCCCTGATGGTCGT
CATCTACCTGCCTGGACAGCATGGCCTGCAACGCGGGCATCCCGATGCCGCCGGAAGCGAGAAGAATCAT
AATGGGGAAGGCCATCCAGCCTCGCGTCGCGAACGCCAGCAAGACGTAGCCCAGCGCGTCGGCCGCCATG
CCGGCGATAATGGCCTGCTTCTCGCCGAAACGTTTGGTGGCGGGACCAGTGACGAAGGCTTGAGCGAGGG
CGTGCAAGATTCCGAATACCGCAAGCGACAGGCCGATCATCGTCGCGCTCCAGCGAAAGCGGTCCTCGCC
GAAAATGACCCAGAGCGCTGCCGGCACCTGTCCTACGAGTTGCATGATAAAGAAGACAGTCATAAGTGCG
GCGACGATAGTCATGCCCCGCGCCCACCGGAAGGAGCTGACTGGGTTGAAGGCTCTCAAGGGCATCGGTC
GAGATCCCGGTGCCTAATGAGTGAGCTAACTTACATTAATTGCGTTGCGCTCACTGCCCGCTTTCCAGTC
GGGAAACCTGTCGTGCCAGCTGCATTAATGAATCGGCCAACGCGCGGGGAGAGGCGGTTTGCGTATTGGG
CGCCAGGGTGGTTTTTCTTTTCACCAGTGAGACGGGCAACAGCTGATTGCCCTTCACCGCCTGGCCCTGA
GAGAGTTGCAGCAAGCGGTCCACGCTGGTTTGCCCCAGCAGGCGAAAATCCTGTTTGATGGTGGTTAACG
GCGGGATATAACATGAGCTGTCTTCGGTATCGTCGTATCCCACTACCGAGATATCCGCACCAACGCGCAG
CCCGGACTCGGTAATGGCGCGCATTGCGCCCAGCGCCATCTGATCGTTGGCAACCAGCATCGCAGTGGGA
ACGATGCCCTCATTCAGCATTTGCATGGTTTGTTGAAAACCGGACATGGCACTCCAGTCGCCTTCCCGTT
CCGCTATCGGCTGAATTTGATTGCGAGTGAGATATTTATGCCAGCCAGCCAGACGCAGACGCGCCGAGAC
AGAACTTAATGGGCCCGCTAACAGCGCGATTTGCTGGTGACCCAATGCGACCAGATGCTCCACGCCCAGT
CGCGTACCGTCTTCATGGGAGAAAATAATACTGTTGATGGGTGTCTGGTCAGAGACATCAAGAAATAACG
CCGGAACATTAGTGCAGGCAGCTTCCACAGCAATGGCATCCTGGTCATCCAGCGGATAGTTAATGATCAG
CCCACTGACGCGTTGCGCGAGAAGATTGTGCACCGCCGCTTTACAGGCTTCGACGCCGCTTCGTTCTACC
ATCGACACCACCACGCTGGCACCCAGTTGATCGGCGCGAGATTTAATCGCCGCGACAATTTGCGACGGCG
CGTGCAGGGCCAGACTGGAGGTGGCAACGCCAATCAGCAACGACTGTTTGCCCGCCAGTTGTTGTGCCAC
GCGGTTGGGAATGTAATTCAGCTCCGCCATCGCCGCTTCCACTTTTTCCCGCGTTTTCGCAGAAACGTGG
CTGGCCTGGTTCACCACGCGGGAAACGGTCTGATAAGAGACACCGGCATACTCTGCGACATCGTATAACG
TTACTGGTTTCACATTCACCACCCTGAATTGACTCTCTTCCGGGCGCTATCATGCCATACCGCGAAAGGT
TTTGCGCCATTCGATGGTGTCCGGGATCTCGACGCTCTCCCTTATGCGACTCCTGCATTAGGAAGCAGCC
CAGTAGTAGGTTGAGGCCGTTGAGCACCGCCGCCGCAAGGAATGGTGCATGCAAGGAGATGGCGCCCAAC
AGTCCCCCGGCCACGGGGCCTGCCACCATACCCACGCCGAAACAAGCGCTCATGAGCCCGAAGTGGCGAG
CCCGATCTTCCCCATCGGTGATGTCGGCGATATAGGCGCCAGCAACCGCACCTGTGGCGCCGGTGATGCC
GGCCACGATGCGTCCGGCGTAGAGGATCGAGATCTCGATCCCGCGAAATTAATACGACTCACTATAGGGG
AATTGTGAGCGGATAACAATTCCCCACTAGTAATAATTTTGTTTAACTTTAAGAAGGAGATATACCATGG
AAACTGAAGAAGGTAAACTGGTAATCTGGATTAACGGCGATAAAGGCTATAACGGTCTCGCTGAAGTCGG
TAAGAAATTCGAGAAAGATACCGGAATTAAAGTCACCGTTGAGCATCCGGATAAACTGGAAGAGAAATTC
CCACAGGTTGCGGCAACTGGCGATGGCCCTGACATTATCTTCTGGGCACACGACCGCTTTGGTGGCTACG
CTCAATCTGGCCTGTTGGCTGAAATCACCCCGGACAAAGCGTTCCAGGACAAGCTGTATCCGTTTACCTG
GGATGCCGTACGTTACAACGGCAAGCTGATTGCTTACCCGATCGCTGTTGAAGCGTTATCGCTGATTTAT
AACAAAGACCTGCTGCCGAACCCGCCAAAAACCTGGGAAGAGATCCCGGCGCTGGATAAAGAACTGAAAG
CGAAAGGTAAGAGCGCCCTGATGTTCAACCTGCAAGAACCGTACTTCACCTGGCCGCTGATTGCTGCTGA
CGGGGGTTATGCGTTCAAGTATGAAAACGGCAAGTACGACATTAAAGACGTGGGCGTGGATAACGCTGGC
GCGAAAGCGGGTCTGACCTTCCTGGTTGACCTGATTAAAAACAAACACATGAATGCAGACACCGATTACT
CCATCGCAGAAGCTGCCTTTAATAAAGGCGAAACAGCGATGACCATCAACGGCCCGTGGGCATGGTCCAA
CATCGACACCAGCAAAGTGAATTATGGTGTAACGGTACTGCCGACCTTCAAGGGTCAACCATCCAAACCG
TTCGTTGGCGTGCTGAGCGCAGGTATTAACGCCGCCAGTCCGAACAAAGAGCTGGCAAAAGAGTTCCTCG
AAAACTATCTGCTGACTGATGAAGGTCTGGAAGCGGTTAATAAAGACAAACCGCTGGGTGCCGTAGCGCT
GAAGTCTTACGAGGAAGAGTTGGCGAAAGATCCACGTATTGCCGCCACGATGGAAAACGCCCAGAAAGGT
GAAATCATGCCGAACATCCCGCAGATGTCCGCTTTCTGGTATGCCGTGCGTACTGCGGTGATCAACGCCG
CCAGCGGTCGTCAGACTGTCGATGAAGCCCTTAAAGACGCGCAGACTGGTACCGGCAGCGGTGAAAACCT
TTACTTCCAGGGCCATATGCTCGAGCTTAAGGTAGCCAGCAACCCAGCATTTCCACAGCGCCTCCCACCC
CAGATATTCAACTCACCTTTCTCGTTGCCATCTGAACACCTTGCCCCTCCTCCCTTGAAATACCTGGCAC
CTGATGGAGCATGGACTTTTGCTAACTTGCAACAGAATCACCTAATGGGGCCAGGTTTTCCCTATGGCCT
ACCTCCATTGCCTCACAGGCCACCGCAGAACCCTTTTGTACAAATACAGAATCATCAACATGCTATTGGT
CAAGAGCCATTTCACCCATTGTCATCTCGAACAGTATCTTCTTCTTCGCTCCCTAGCTTAGAAGAGTATG
AGCCCAGAGGACCTGGTCGGCCCTTGTACCAAAGAAGAATCTCATCTAGCTCAGTTCAACCTTGTTCTGA
AGAAGTAAGCACTCCTCAAGACAGTCTGGCTCAGTGTAAAGAGCTTCAGGACCACAGTAACGGCGCTATG
CAGTACAAACTTATCCTGAACGGTAAAACCCTGAAAGGTGAAACCACCACCGAAGCTGTTGACGCTGCTA
CCGCGGAAAAAGTTTTCAAACAGTACGCTAACGACAACGGTGTTGACGGTGAATGGACCTACGACGACGC
TACCAAAACCTACACCGTAACGGAAATGGGCAGCAGCCATCATCATCATCATCACTAATCTAGAGCTAGC
CCTAGGAGATCCGGCTGCTAACAAAGCCCGAAAGGAAGCTGAGTTGGCTGCTGCCACCGCTGAGCAATAA
CTAGCATAACCCCTTGGGGCCTCTAAACGGGTCTTGAGGGGTTTTTTGCTGAAAGGAGGAACTATATCCG
GATATCCCGCAAGAGGCCCGGCAGTACCGGCATAACCAAGCCTATGCCTACAGCATCCAGGGTGACGGTG
CCGAGGATGACGATGAGCGCATTGTTAGATTTCATACACGGTGCCTGACTGCGTTAGCAATTTAACTGTG
ATAAACTACCGCATTAAAGCTTATCGATGATAAGCTGTCAAACATGAGAA
Features (pLannotate 1.2.2; 22 found; start..end, strand, type, name):
    104..208     +  promoter       AmpR promoter: bla
    209..1069    +  CDS            AmpR: β-lactamase; bla; confers resistance to ampicillin, carbenicillin, and related antibiotics
   1240..1828    +  rep_origin     ori: high-copy-number ColE1/pMB1/pBR322/pUC origin of replication
   2014..2156    -  misc_feature   bom: basis of mobility region from pBR322
   2258..2449    -  CDS            rop: Rop protein, which maintains plasmids at low copy number; rop
   2466..2846    +  CDS            YPB1_ECOLX: Protein predicted: Swiss-Prot protein existence level 4. From Escherichia coli.
   3088..3712    -  CDS            TcR (fragment): tetracycline efflux protein; tet; confers resistance to tetracycline
   3727..3748    -  protein_bind   CAP binding site: CAP binding activates transcription in the presence of cAMP. E. coli catabolite activator protein
   3761..4843    -  CDS            lacI: lac repressor; lacI; The lac repressor binds to the lac operator to inhibit transcription in E. coli. This inhibition can be relieved by adding lactose or isopropyl-β-D-thiogalactopyranoside (IPTG).
   4844..4921    -  promoter       lacI promoter: lacI
   4929..5208    -  CDS            TcR (fragment): tetracycline efflux protein; tet; confers resistance to tetracycline
   5230..5248    +  promoter       T7 promoter: promoter for bacteriophage T7 RNA polymerase
   5249..5273    +  protein_bind   lac operator: The lac repressor binds to the lac operator to inhibit transcription in E. coli. This inhibition can be relieved by adding lactose or isopropyl-β-D-thiogalactopyranoside (IPTG). lac repressor encoded by lacI
   5288..5310    +  RBS            RBS: efficient ribosome binding site from bacteriophage T7 gene 10 (Olins and Rangwala, 1989)
   5321..6417    +  CDS            MBP (fragment): maltose binding protein from E. coli; malE (mutated); This version of the gene does not encode a signal sequence, so MBP will remain in the cytosol.
   6463..6921    +  CDS            HELZ (fragment): HELZ_HUMAN - Also known as DRHC, KIAA0054. Experimental evidence at protein level: Swiss-Prot protein existence level 1. May act as a helicase that plays a role in RNA metabolism in multiple tissues and organs within the developing embryo. From Homo sapiens (Human).
   6934..7091    +  CDS            GB1 (fragment): B1 domain of Streptococcal protein G effective as a solubilizing fusion partner (Cheng and Patel, 2004)
   7108..7124    +  CDS            capTEV™ (fragment): composite tag for in vivo biotinylation, TEV protease cleavage, and 6xHis tagging
   7154..7203    +  CDS            SET1 (fragment): solubility-enhancement tag derived from T7 phage gene 10B
   7211..7258    +  terminator     T7 terminator: transcription terminator for bacteriophage T7 RNA polymerase
   7281..7385    -  CDS            TcR (fragment): tetracycline efflux protein; tet; confers resistance to tetracycline
   7433..7461    -  promoter       tet promoter: E. coli promoter for tetracycline efflux protein gene
