[The description below was written by a language model from this plasmid's Addgene catalogue record and pLannotate feature annotations shown in this document.]
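Description:
pnEA-NvM-HsHelz_1643-1792-GB1His6_AH is a 7,470-nt bacterial expression plasmid for producing a fragment of human HELZ, residues 1643–1792, in E. coli. The catalogue lists the backbone as unknown, but the annotated features show a pBR322-derived, pET-like architecture. It has a ColE1/pMB1-type origin accompanied by the bom region and the rop gene, which keeps copy number low and agrees with the recorded low-copy status. Selection is by an ampicillin resistance gene (β-lactamase) under its own promoter. Several disrupted fragments of the tetracycline resistance gene and its promoter flank the expression cassette. These are remnants of the parental vector and are not expected to act as a functional marker.

Expression is driven by a T7 promoter followed by a lac operator and the phage T7 gene 10 ribosome binding site, and it ends at a T7 terminator. A plasmid-borne lacI gene supplies repressor, so transcription is IPTG-inducible in hosts that provide T7 RNA polymerase. The open reading frame begins with a signal-sequence-less, cytosolic maltose binding protein, followed by the HELZ fragment and then the GB1 domain of streptococcal protein G. A short match annotated as part of a composite tag most likely corresponds to the C-terminal hexahistidine tag named in the construct. MBP and GB1 serve as solubility-enhancing partners, while MBP and the His tag provide affinity handles at opposite ends, which helps in recovering full-length product. The record does not state whether a protease cleavage site separates MBP from the insert. The associated publication concerns HELZ binding to the CCR4-NOT complex, so the recombinant fragment was plausibly made for in vitro interaction studies, although the record states only bacterial expression as its purpose.
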