Addgene plasmid #148893: pnEA-NvM-HsHelz_1643-1792-GB1His6_AH
Purpose: Bacterial Expression of HsHelz_1643-1792
Depositing lab: Elisa Izaurralde. Depositing organization: Max Planck Institute for Developmental Biology. Publication: HELZ directly interacts with CCR4-NOT and causes decay of bound mRNAs. Hanet A, Rasch F, Weber R, Ruscica V, Fauser M, Raisch T, Kuzuoglu-Ozturk D, Chang CT, Bhandari D, Igreja C, Wohlbold L. Life Sci Alliance. 2019 Sep 30;2(5). pii: 2/5/e201900405. doi: 10.26508/lsa.201900405. Print 2019 Oct. PubMed 31570513.
Backbone
  Vector backbone: Unknown
  Vector type: Bacterial Expression
Growth in bacteria
  Bacterial resistance: Ampicillin, 100 μg/mL
  Growth temperature: 37°C
  Growth strain: DH5alpha
  Copy number: Low Copy
Gene/Insert
  Gene/Insert name: HsHelz_1643-1792
  Species: H. sapiens (human)
  Entrez Gene: HELZ (a.k.a. DHRC, DRHC, HUMORF5)
  Cloning method: Unknown
Terms and licenses: Academic/Nonprofit Terms; Industry Terms: Not Available to Industry
Depositor comments: sequence according to the sequence of NCBI:NM_014877.3 or Uniprot.:P42694 Plasmids from this collection were made available to the research community and donated after the lab closed. Please note that the sequence provided by the depositing laboratory may be theoretical/predicted or based on Sanger sequencing results. There may be discrepancies between sequencing results obtained by Addgene and the depositor sequence. If an Addgene verified sequence is not available, please contact before placing your order to request that our lab fully sequence the plasmid.
How to cite: pnEA-NvM-HsHelz_1643-1792-GB1His6_AH was a gift from Elisa Izaurralde (Addgene plasmid # 148893 ; http://n2t.net/addgene:148893 ; RRID:Addgene_148893)
